Addgene plasmid #109918: pHH0103_DNAJB1_DNAJ
Purpose: Protein expression and purification of DNAJB1_DNAJ
Depositing lab: Sachdev Sidhu. Depositing organization: University of Toronto. Publication: Large-scale survey and database of high affinity ligands for peptide recognition modules. Teyra J, Kelil A, Jain S, Helmy M, Jajodia R, Hooda Y, Gu J, D'Cruz AA, Nicholson SE, Min J, Sudol M, Kim PM, Bader GD, Sidhu SS. Mol Syst Biol. 2020 Dec;16(12):e9310. doi: 10.15252/msb.20199310. PubMed 33438817.
Backbone
  Vector backbone: pHH0103
  Vector type: Bacterial Expression
Growth in bacteria
  Bacterial resistance: Ampicillin, 100 μg/mL
  Growth temperature: 37°C
  Growth strain: DH5alpha
  Copy number: Low Copy
Gene/Insert
  Gene/Insert name: DNAJB1_DNAJ
  Species: H. sapiens (human)
  Cloning method: Restriction Enzyme; 5′ cloning site Sfi1 (unknown if destroyed); 3′ cloning site Not1 (unknown if destroyed)
Terms and licenses: Academic/Nonprofit Terms; Industry Terms: Not Available to Industry
How to cite: pHH0103_DNAJB1_DNAJ was a gift from Sachdev Sidhu (Addgene plasmid # 109918 ; http://n2t.net/addgene:109918 ; RRID:Addgene_109918)
