[The description below was written by a language model from this plasmid's Addgene catalogue record and pLannotate feature annotations shown in this document.]
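Description:
pHH0103_DNAJB1_DNAJ is a 7.2 kb bacterial expression plasmid built on the pHH0103 backbone for producing and purifying a domain of human DNAJB1, an Hsp40-family co-chaperone that interacts with HSP70 and stimulates its ATPase activity. The construct name points to the J domain, and the annotated DNAJB1 segment is only a fragment of the gene (about 525 bp). It was cloned between SfiI and NotI sites. Expression is driven by the strong hybrid tac promoter followed by a lac operator. The plasmid carries its own lacI gene under the lacIq promoter, so transcription is kept repressed until it is induced with IPTG. The open reading frame begins with a 6xHis tag, followed by Schistosoma japonicum glutathione S-transferase and then the DNAJB1 fragment. The product is therefore a His-GST fusion that can be captured by either metal-chelate or glutathione affinity chromatography.

Downstream of the insert lie an fd phage terminator and two fragments of M13 gene III (minor coat protein pIII). Together with the f1 origin, these suggest that the backbone descends from a phagemid display vector, although the record does not say so. The record gives the purpose only as protein expression, and the annotation does not establish whether the gene III remnants are translated. Propagation in E. coli relies on a ColE1/pBR322-type origin with the bom region. The rop gene appears only as fragments interrupted by the f1 ori, and the catalogue lists the plasmid as low copy. Selection is by ampicillin through β-lactamase, and only remnants of the tetracycline resistance gene and its promoter remain. The plasmid belongs to a collection made for a large-scale survey of high-affinity ligands for peptide recognition modules, in which purified domains would serve as binding targets.
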