Features (pLannotate 1.2.2; 21 found; start..end, strand, type, name):
      1..29      +  promoter       tac promoter: strong E. coli promoter; hybrid between the trp and lac UV5 promoters
     37..53      +  protein_bind   lac operator: The lac repressor binds to the lac operator to inhibit transcription in E. coli. This inhibition can be relieved by adding lactose or isopropyl-β-D-thiogalactopyranoside (IPTG). lac repressor encoded by lacI
    138..155     +  CDS            6xHis: 6xHis affinity tag
    171..824     +  CDS            GST26_SCHJA: Experimental evidence at protein level: Swiss-Prot protein existence level 1. GST isoenzymes appear to play a central role in the parasite detoxification system. Other functions are also suspected including a role in increasing the solubility of haematin in the parasite gut. From Schistosoma japonicum (Blood fluke).
    882..1406    +  CDS            DNAJB1 (fragment): DNJB1_HUMAN - Also known as DNAJ1, HDJ1, HSPF1. Experimental evidence at protein level: Swiss-Prot protein existence level 1. Interacts with HSP70 and can stimulate its ATPase activity. Stimulates the association between HSC70 and HIP. Negatively regulates heat shock-induced HSF1 transcriptional activity during the attenuation and recovery phase period of the heat shock response (PubMed:9499401). Stimulates ATP hydrolysis and the folding of unfolded proteins mediated by HSPA1A/B (in vitro) (PubMed:24318877). From Homo sapiens (Human).
   1422..1469    +  terminator     fd terminator (sequence withheld): central terminator from bacteriophage fd (Otsuka and Kunisawa, 1982)
   1474..1686    +  CDS            M13 gene III (fragment) (sequence partly withheld): pIII; III; minor coat protein
   1701..2171    +  CDS            M13 gene III (fragment) (sequence partly withheld): pIII; III; minor coat protein
   2193..2263    +  CDS            TcR (fragment): tetracycline efflux protein; tet; confers resistance to tetracycline
   2505..2885    -  CDS            YPB1_ECOLX: Protein predicted: Swiss-Prot protein existence level 4. From Escherichia coli.
   2902..3053    +  CDS            rop (fragment): Rop protein, which maintains plasmids at low copy number; rop
   3089..3517    -  rep_origin     f1 ori (sequence partly withheld): f1 bacteriophage origin of replication; arrow indicates direction of (+) strand synthesis
   3526..3565    +  CDS            rop (fragment): Rop protein, which maintains plasmids at low copy number; rop
   3667..3807    +  misc_feature   bom: basis of mobility region from pBR322
   3993..4580    -  rep_origin     ori: high-copy-number ColE1/pMB1/pBR322/pUC origin of replication
   4751..5611    -  CDS            AmpR: β-lactamase; bla; confers resistance to ampicillin, carbenicillin, and related antibiotics
   5612..5716    -  promoter       AmpR promoter: bla
   5825..5902    +  promoter       lacIq promoter: lacI (mutant); In the lacIq allele, a single base change in the promoter boosts expression of the lacI gene about 10-fold.
   5903..6985    +  CDS            lacI: lac repressor; lacI; The lac repressor binds to the lac operator to inhibit transcription in E. coli. This inhibition can be relieved by adding lactose or isopropyl-β-D-thiogalactopyranoside (IPTG).
   6998..7019    +  protein_bind   CAP binding site: CAP binding activates transcription in the presence of cAMP. E. coli catabolite activator protein
   7038..7055    +  promoter       tet promoter (fragment): E. coli promoter for tetracycline efflux protein gene
>Addgene plasmid #109918 | pHH0103_DNAJB1_DNAJ | addgene full sequence | sequence record 215063 | Addgene NGS Result
TTGACAATTAATCATCGGCTCGTATAATGTGTGGAATTGTGAGCGGATAACAATTTCACACAGGAAACAG
CCAGTCCGTTTAGGTGTTTTCACGAGCACTTCACCAACAAGGACCATAGATTATGAAAATCGAAGAACAC
CATCACCATCACCATTCCAGCGGTAAGCTTATGTCCCCTATACTAGGTTATTGGAAAATTAAGGGCCTTG
TGCAACCCACTCGACTTCTTTTGGAATATCTTGAAGAAAAATATGAAGAGCATTTGTATGAGCGCGATGA
AGGTGATAAATGGCGAAACAAAAAGTTTGAATTGGGTTTGGAGTTTCCCAATCTTCCTTATTATATTGAT
GGTGATGTTAAATTAACACAGTCTATGGCCATCATACGTTATATAGCTGACAAGCACAACATGTTGGGTG
GTTGTCCAAAAGAGCGTGCAGAGATTTCAATGCTTGAAGGAGCGGTTTTGGATATTAGATACGGTGTTTC
GAGAATTGCATATAGTAAAGACTTTGAAACTCTCAAAGTTGATTTTCTTAGCAAGCTACCTGAAATGCTG
AAAATGTTCGAAGATCGTTTATGTCATAAAACATATTTAAATGGTGATCATGTAACCCATCCTGACTTCA
TGTTGTATGACGCTCTTGATGTTGTTTTATACATGGACCCAATGTGCCTGGATGCGTTCCCAAAATTAGT
TTGTTTTAAAAAACGTATTGAAGCTATCCCACAAATTGATAAGTACTTGAAATCCAGCAAGTATATAGCA
TGGCCTTTGCAGGGCTGGCAAGCCACGTTTGGTGGTGGCGACCATCCTCCAAAATCGGATCTGGAAGTTC
TGTTCCAGGGGCCCCTGTCCAGCGGTCTGGTTCCGCGTGGTTCCGGTACCGCGGCCCAGCCGGCCAAAAA
ACAGGATCCGCCTGTTACCCATGATCTGCGTGTTAGCCTGGAAGAAATCTATAGCGGTTGTACCAAAAAA
ATGAAAATCAGCCATAAACGCCTGAACCCGGATGGTAAAAGCATTCGTAATGAAGATAAAATTCTGACCA
TTGAAGTGAAAAAAGGCTGGAAAGAAGGCACCAAAATCACCTTTCCAAAAGAAGGTGATCAGACCAGCAA
TAACATTCCGGCAGATATTGTTTTCGTGCTGAAAGATAAACCGCATAACATCTTTAAACGTGATGGTAGC
GACGTTATTTATCCGGCACGTATTAGCCTGCGTGAAGCACTGTGTGGTTGCACCGTTAATGTTCCGACCC
TGGATGGTCGTACCATTCCGGTTGTTTTCAAAGATGTGATTCGTCCGGGTATGCGTCGTAAAGTTCCGGG
TGAAGGTCTGCCGCTGCCGAAAACTCCGGAAAAACGTGGTGATCTGATTATCGAATTTGAGGTGATCTTT
CCGGAAGCGGCCGCATA
[142 nt withheld, positions 1418-1559]
C
[98 nt withheld, positions 1561-1658]
AGTTTGTACTGGTGACGAAACTCAGTGTCTAGCTAGAGTGGC
[149 nt withheld, positions 1701-1849]
T
[41 nt withheld, positions 1851-1891]
T
[62 nt withheld, positions 1893-1954]
A
[35 nt withheld, positions 1956-1990]
CCTCCCTCAATCGGTTGAATGTCGCCCTTTTGTCTTTGGCGCTGGTAAACCATATGAA
[86 nt withheld, positions 2049-2134]
T
[54 nt withheld, positions 2136-2189]
CTAGCGCCGCCCTATACCTTGTCTGCCTCCCCGCGTTGCGTCGCGGTGCATGGAGCCGGGCCACCTCGAC
CTGAATGGAAGCCGGCGGCACCTCGCTAACGGATTCACCACTCCAAGAATTGGAGCCAATCAATTCTTGC
GGAGAACTGTGAATGCGCAAACCAACCCTTGGCAGAACATATCCATCGCGTCCGCCATCTCCAGCAGCCG
CACGCGGCGCATCTCGGGCAGCGTTGGGTCCTGGCCACGGGTGCGCATGATCGTGCTCCTGTCGTTGAGG
ACCCGGCTAGGCTGGCGGGGTTGCCTTACTGGTTAGCAGAATGAATCACCGATACGCGAGCGAACGTGAA
GCGACTGCTGCTGCAAAACGTCTGCGACCTGAGCAACAACATGAATGGTCTTCGGTTTCCGTGTTTCGTA
AAGTCTGGAAACGCGGAAGTCAGCGCCCTGCACCATTATGTTCCGGATCTGCATCGCAGGATGCTGCTGG
CTACCCTGTGGAACACCTACATCTGTATTAACGAAGCGCTGGCATTGACCCTGAGTGATTTTTCTCTGGT
CCCGCCGCATCCATACCGCCAGTTGTTTACCCTCACAACGTTCCAGTAACCGGGCATGTTCATCATCAGT
AACCCGTATCGTGAGCATCCTCTCTCGTTTCATCGGTATCATTACCCCCATGAACAGAAATCCCCCTTAC
ACGGAGGCATCAGTGACCAAACAGGAAAAAACCGCCCTTAACATGGCCCGCTTTATCAGAAGCCAGACAT
TAACGCTTCTGGAGAAACTCAACGAGCTGGACGCGGATGAACAGGCAGACATCTGTGAATCGCTTCACGA
CCACGCTGATGAGCTTTACCGCAGGATCCGCGAAATTGTAAGCGTTAATATTTTGTTAAAATTCGCGTTA
AATTTTTGTTAAATCAGCTCATTTTTTAACCAATAGGCCGAAATCGGCAAAATCCCTTATAAATCAAAAG
AATAGACCGAGATAGGGT
[37 nt withheld, positions 3188-3224]
AAAGAACGTGGACTCCAACGTCAAAGG
[49 nt withheld, positions 3252-3300]
T
[91 nt withheld, positions 3302-3392]
G
[124 nt withheld, positions 3394-3517]
CGCGGATCCTGCCTCGCGCGTTTCGGTGATGACGGTGAAAACCTCTGACACATGCAGCTCCCGGAGACGG
TCACAGCTTGTCTGTAAGCGGATGCCGGGAGCAGACAAGCCCGTCAGGGCGCGTCAGCGGGTGTTGGCGG
GTGTCGGGGCGCAGCCATGACCCAGTCACGTAGCGATAGCGGAGTGTATACTGGCTTAACTATGCGGCAT
CAGAGCAGATTGTACTGAGAGTGCACCATATGCGGTGTGAAATACCGCACAGATGCGTAAGGAGAAAATA
CCGCATCAGGCGCTCTTCCGCTTCCTCGCTCACTGACTCGCTGCGCTCGGTCGTTCGGCTGCGGCGAGCG
GTATCAGCTCACTCAAAGGCGGTAATACGGTTATCCACAGAATCAGGGGATAACGCAGGAAAGAACATGT
GAGCAAAAGGCCAGCAAAAGGCCAGGAACCGTAAAAAGGCCGCGTTGCTGGCGTTTTTCCATAGGCTCCG
CCCCCCTGACGAGCATCACAAAAATCGACGCTCAAGTCAGAGGTGGCGAAACCCGACAGGACTATAAAGA
TACCAGGGTTTCCCCCTGGAAGCTCCCTCGTGCGCTCTCCTGTTCCGACCCTGCCGCTTACCGGATACCT
GTCCGCCTTTCTCCCTTCGGGAAGCGTGGCGCTTTCTCATAGCTCACGCTGTAGGTATCTCAGTTCGGTG
TAGGTCGTTCGCTCCAAGCTGGGCTGTGTGCACGAACCCCCCGTTCAGCCCGACCGCTGCGCCTTATCCG
GTAACTATCGTCTTGAGTCCAACCCGGTAAGACACGACTTATCGCCACTGGCAGCAGCCACTGGTAACAG
GATTAGCAGAGCGAGGTATGTAGGCGGTGCTACAGAGTTCTTGAAGTGGTGGCCTAACTACGGCTACACT
AGAAGGACAGTATTTGGTATCTGCGCTCTGCTGAAGCCAGTTACCTTCGGAAAAAGAGTTGGTAGCTCTT
GATCCGGCAAACAAACCACCGCTGGTAGCGGTGGTTTTTTTGTTTGCAAGCAGCAGATTACGCGCAGAAA
AAAAGGATCTCAAGAAGATCCTTTGATCTTTTCTACGGGGTCTGACGCTCAGTGGAACGAAAACTCACGT
TAAGGGATTTTGGTCATGAGATTATCAAAAAGGATCTTCACCTAGATCCTTTTAAATTAAAAATGAAGTT
TTAAATCAATCTAAAGTATATATGAGTAAACTTGGTCTGACAGTTACCAATGCTTAATCAGTGAGGCACC
TATCTCAGCGATCTGTCTATTTCGTTCATCCATAGTTGCCTGACTCCCCGTCGTGTAGATAACTACGATA
CGGGAGGGCTTACCATCTGGCCCCAGTGCTGCAATGATACCGCGAGACCCACGCTCACCGGCTCCAGATT
TATCAGCAATAAACCAGCCAGCCGGAAGGGCCGAGCGCAGAAGTGGTCCTGCAACTTTATCCGCCTCCAT
CCAGTCTATTAATTGTTGCCGGGAAGCTAGAGTAAGTAGTTCGCCAGTTAATAGTTTGCGCAACGTTGTT
GCCATTGCTGCAGGCATCGTGGTGTCACGCTCGTCGTTTGGTATGGCTTCATTCAGCTCCGGTTCCCAAC
GATCAAGGCGAGTTACATGATCCCCCATGTTGTGCAAAAAAGCGGTTAGCTCCTTCGGTCCTCCGATCGT
TGTCAGAAGTAAGTTGGCCGCAGTGTTATCACTCATGGTTATGGCAGCACTGCATAATTCTCTTACTGTC
ATGCCATCCGTAAGATGCTTTTCTGTGACTGGTGAGTACTCAACCAAGTCATTCTGAGAATAGTGTATGC
GGCGACCGAGTTGCTCTTGCCCGGCGTCAACACGGGATAATACCGCGCCACATAGCAGAACTTTAAAAGT
GCTCATCATTGGAAAACGTTCTTCGGGGCGAAAACTCTCAAGGATCTTACCGCTGTTGAGATCCAGTTCG
ATGTAACCCACTCGTGCACCCAACTGATCTTCAGCATCTTTTACTTTCACCAGCGTTTCTGGGTGAGCAA
AAACAGGAAGGCAAAATGCCGCAAAAAAGGGAATAAGGGCGACACGGAAATGTTGAATACTCATACTCTT
CCTTTTTCAATATTATTGAAGCATTTATCAGGGTTATTGTCTCATGAGCGGATACATATTTGAATGTATT
TAGAAAAATAAACAAATAGGGGTTCCGCGCACATTTCCCCGAAAAGTGCCACCTGACGTCTAAGAAACCA
TTATTATCATGACATTAACCTATAAAAATAGGCGTATCACGAGGCCCTTTCGTCTTCAAGAATTCCCGAC
ACCATCGAATGGTGCAAAACCTTTCGCGGTATGGCATGATAGCGCCCGGAAGAGAGTCAATTCAGGGTGG
TGAATGTGAAACCAGTAACGTTATACGATGTCGCAGAGTATGCCGGTGTCTCTTATCAGACCGTTTCCCG
CGTGGTGAACCAGGCCAGCCACGTTTCTGCGAAAACGCGGGAAAAAGTGGAAGCGGCGATGGCGGAGCTG
AATTACATTCCCAACCGCGTGGCACAACAACTGGCGGGCAAACAGTCGTTGCTGATTGGCGTTGCCACCT
CCAGTCTGGCCCTGCACGCGCCGTCGCAAATTGTCGCGGCGATTAAATCTCGCGCCGATCAACTGGGTGC
CAGCGTGGTGGTGTCGATGGTAGAACGAAGCGGCGTCGAAGCCTGTAAAGCGGCGGTGCACAATCTTCTC
GCGCAACGCGTCAGTGGGCTGATCATTAACTATCCGCTGGATGACCAGGATGCCATTGCTGTGGAAGCTG
CCTGCACTAATGTTCCGGCGTTATTTCTTGATGTCTCTGACCAGACACCCATCAACAGTATTATTTTCTC
CCATGAAGACGGTACGCGACTGGGCGTGGAGCATCTGGTCGCATTGGGTCACCAGCAAATCGCGCTGTTA
GCGGGCCCATTAAGTTCTGTCTCGGCGCGTCTGCGTCTGGCTGGCTGGCATAAATATCTCACTCGCAATC
AAATTCAGCCGATAGCGGAACGGGAAGGCGACTGGAGTGCCATGTCCGGTTTTCAACAAACCATGCAAAT
GCTGAATGAGGGCATCGTTCCCACTGCGATGCTGGTTGCCAACGATCAGATGGCGCTGGGCGCAATGCGC
GCCATTACCGAGTCCGGGCTGCGCGTTGGTGCGGATATCTCGGTAGTGGGATACGACGATACCGAAGACA
GCTCATGTTATATCCCGCCGTTAACCACCATCAAACAGGATTTTCGCCTGCTGGGGCAAACCAGCGTGGA
CCGCTTGCTGCAACTCTCTCAGGGCCAGGCGGTGAAGGGCAATCAGCTGTTGCCCGTCTCACTGGTGAAA
AGAAAAACCACCCTGGCGCCCAATACGCAAACCGCCTCTCCCCGCGCGTTGGCCGATTCATTAATGCAGC
TGGCACGACAGGTTTCCCGACTGGAAAGCGGGCAGTGAGCGCAACGCAATTAATGTAAGTTAGCTCACTC
ATTAGGCACAATTCTCATGTTTGACAGCTTATCATCGACTGCACGGTGCACCAATGCTTCTGGCGTCAGG
CAGCCATCGGAAGCTGTGGTATGGCTGTGCAGGTCGTAAATCACTGCATAATTCGTGTCGCTCAAGGCGC
ACTCCCGTTCTGGATAATGTTTTTTGCGCCGACATCATAACGGTTCTGGCAAATATTCTGAAATGAGCTG
